>Addgene plasmid #34538 | KHBD00433 | depositor partial sequence | sequence record 41105 | KHBD00433 sequence 1065 bps
ATGGAGGAAGTTGCGGTAAAGAAGCGCGGCCGACCGTCAAAGGCATCCGTCGGTGGTAAATCTTCAACAG
CGGCGGTTGCAGCAATCTCGCCAGGCATCAAAAAGCGCGGTCGTCCCGCCAAGAACAAGGGCTCCAGTGG
CGGTGGTGGACAGCGGGGTCGCCCACCGAAGGCGTCAAAAATCCAAAATGACGAAGATCCCGAAGACGAG
GGGGAGGAGGACGGCGATGGCGATGGCTCCGGCGCTGAGCTTGCAAACAACTCATCACCCTCGCCGACGA
AGGGCAGGGGACGACCCAAGAGCAGTGGTGGCGCCGGATCAGGATCCGGGGATTCGGTGAAGACGCCCGG
TTCCGCCAAGAAGCGCAAGGCCGGCAGGCCCAAGAAGCACCAGCCCAGCGATAGCGAGAATGAAGACGAT
CAGGATGAGGACGACGACGGCAACAGCAGCATCGAAGAACGTCGCCCAGTGGGCCGACCGTCGGCTGGAT
CCGTCAACCTGAACATATCGCGCACGGGACGCGGCCTGGGAAGACCCAAGAAGCGGGCTGTCGAGTCCAA
TGGCGATGGGGAGCCACAAGTGCCCAAGAAACGCGGTCGTCCACCACAGAACAAGTCGGGTAGCGGTGGC
AGTACTGGCTACGTACCCACCGGTCGTCCGCGCGGTCGTCCAAAGGCCAATGCTGCACCCGTCGAGAAGC
ACGAGGACAATGACGACGATCAGGACGATGAGAACTCCGGGGAGGAGGAACACAGCTCGCCTGAGAAGAC
GGTAGTGGCGCCGAAGAAACGTGGACGTCCCTCTCTTGCCGCTGGCAAGGTGTCCAAAGAGGAAACAACA
AAGCCCCGTAGTCGCCCAGCGAAAAATATTGATGACGATGCAGATGATGCTGATTCCGCCGATCAGGGCC
AACACAACTCCAAGAAGGAGTCGAACGACGAGGACCGTGCCGTGGATGGGACACCAACCAAAGGAGATGG
CCTCAAATGGAACTCCGATGGCGAAAATGATGCCAACGACGGTTATGTTTCGGATAACTACAACGATTCC
GAATCGGTAGCTGCC
