>Addgene plasmid #34538 | KHBD00433 | addgene partial sequence | sequence record 42337 | M13-Rev 5'-CAGGAAACAGCTATGACC-3'
TTTTATTTTGACTGATAGTGACCTGTTCGTTGCAACAAATTGATAAGCAATGCTTTCTTATAATGCCAAC
TTTGTACAAGAAAGTTGGCAAGGCAGCTACCGATTCGGAATCGTTGTAGTTATCCGAAACATAACCGTCG
TTGGCATCATTTTCGCCATCGGAGTTCCATTTGAGGCCATCTCCTTTGGTTGGTGTCCCATCCACGGCAC
GGTCCTCGTCGTTCGACTCCTTCTTGGAGTTGTGTTGGCCCTGATCGGCGGAATCAGCATCATCTGCATC
GTCATCAATATTTTTCGCTGGGCGACTACGGGGCTTTGTTGTTTCCTCTTTGGACACCTTGCCAGCGGCA
AGAGAGGGACGTCCACGTTTCTTCGGCGCCACTACCGTCTTCTCAGGCGAGCTGTGTTCCTCCTCCCCGG
AGTTCTCATCGTCCTGATCGTCGTCATTGTCCTCGTGCTTCTCGACGGGTGCAGCATTGGCCTTTGGACG
ACCGCGCGGACGACCGGTGGGTACGTAGCCAGTACTGCCACCGCTACCCGACTTGTTCTGTGGTGGACGA
CCGCGTTTCTTGGGCACTTGTGGCTCCCCATCGCCATTGGACTCGACAGCCCGCTTCTTGGGTCTTCCCA
GGCCGCGTCCCGTGCGCGATATGTTCAGGTTGACGGATCCAGCCGACGGTCGGCCCACTGGGCGACGTTC
TTCGATGCTGCTGTTGCCGTCGTCGTCCTCATCCTGATCGTCTTCATTCTCGCTATCGCT
