[The description below was written by a language model from this plasmid's Addgene catalogue record.]
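Description:
KHBD00433 is a Gateway entry-type clone built in the pDONR221 donor vector backbone (Invitrogen; about 2.5 kb without insert). It carries the open reading frame of the Drosophila melanogaster gene CG9745, also known as D1 or D1 chromosomal protein and listed under HMGI-type aliases. The insert is recorded as 1065 bp and was introduced by Gateway recombination cloning, so the ORF is expected to sit between attL recombination sites formed when an att-flanked fragment recombines into the donor vector. The plasmid is maintained in E. coli as a high-copy construct under kanamycin selection. M13 forward and reverse primer sites flanking the insert allow sequence verification. No feature table is supplied, so the origin of replication and exact att site positions are not itemised in the record. pDONR221 is a cloning vector, and the record lists no promoter, tag or reporter, so this plasmid is not intended to express the protein.

The depositor notes that ORFs in this collection were cloned open-ended, without a stop codon. This allows the coding sequence to be moved by LR recombination into destination vectors that add C-terminal fusion partners in frame, as well as into vectors supplying N-terminal fusions. The associated publication describes automated protein–DNA interaction screening of Drosophila regulatory elements. This suggests the clone belongs to a larger set of fly ORF entry clones, from which D1 can be shuttled into expression or screening vectors to test its binding to regulatory DNA. The record does not name the particular destination vectors.
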