Addgene plasmid #34538: KHBD00433
Depositing lab: Bart Deplancke. Depositing organization: Swiss Federal Institute of Technology (EPFL). Publication: Automated protein-DNA interaction screening of Drosophila regulatory elements. Korneel Hens, Jean-Daniel Feuz, Alina Isakova, Antonina Lagovitina, Andreas Massouras, Julien Bryois, Patrick Callaerts, Susan E. Celniker, Bart Deplancke. Nat Methods. 2011 Oct 30;8(12):1065-70. 10.1038/nmeth.1763 PubMed 22037703.
Backbone
  Vector backbone: pDONR221
  Backbone manufacturer: Invitrogen
  Backbone size w/o insert (bp): 2536
  Vector type: Gateway Donor Vector
Growth in bacteria
  Bacterial resistance: Kanamycin, 50 μg/mL
  Growth temperature: 37°C
  Growth strain: DH5alpha
  Copy number: High Copy
Gene/Insert
  Gene/Insert name: CG9745 (alt names: FBgn0000412; D1; D1 chromosomal protein)
  Species: D. melanogaster (fly)
  Insert size (bp): 1065
  Entrez Gene: D1 (a.k.a. Dmel_CG9745, CG9745, Dmel\CG9745, EP(3)0473, HMGI, RE69409, dD1, dHMGx)
  Cloning method: Gateway Cloning
  Sequencing primers: 5′ M13F; 3′ M13R
Terms and licenses: Academic/Nonprofit Terms; Industry Terms: Not Available to Industry
Depositor comments: Please note that the ORFs in this collection were cloned open-ended (without a stop codon).
How to cite: KHBD00433 was a gift from Bart Deplancke (Addgene plasmid # 34538 ; http://n2t.net/addgene:34538 ; RRID:Addgene_34538)
